Addgene plasmid #247419: cwby0069
Purpose: GGA cloning AGGA-promoter-ccdb-TTCC-GS-C4-71-8-SNAC-6xhis
Depositing lab: David Baker. Publication: Accelerating protein design by scaling experimental characterization. Qian J, Milles LF, Wicky BIM, Ragotte RJ, Motmaen A, Borst AJ, Skotheim R, Ols S, Coventry B, Li X, Kibler RD, Goreshnik I, Exposit M, Lore K, Stewart L, Baker D. Nat Commun. 2026 Aug 20;17(1):9945. doi: 10.1038/s41467-026-76740-9. PubMed 42754580.
Backbone
  Vector backbone: pET29
  Vector type: Bacterial Expression
Growth in bacteria
  Bacterial resistance: Kanamycin, 50 μg/mL
  Growth temperature: 37°C
  Growth strain: NEB Stable
  Copy number: Unknown
Gene/Insert
  Gene/Insert name: ccdb
  Species: Synthetic
  Promoter: T7
  Cloning method: Golden Gate
Terms and licenses: Academic/Nonprofit Terms; Industry Terms: Not Available to Industry
Depositor comments: Please visit https://doi.org/10.1101/2025.08.05.668824 for bioRxiv preprint.
How to cite: cwby0069 was a gift from David Baker (Addgene plasmid # 247419 ; http://n2t.net/addgene:247419 ; RRID:Addgene_247419)
