[The description below was written by a language model from this plasmid's Addgene catalogue record and pLannotate feature annotations shown in this document.]
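Description:
cwby0069 is a pET29-based bacterial expression plasmid of about 6.3 kb, built as a Golden Gate acceptor ("entry") vector for cloning designed protein sequences. It carries the usual pET maintenance elements: a ColE1/pMB1-type origin with the bom site and the rop gene, an f1 phage origin, and a kanamycin resistance gene (aph(3')-Ia) for selection. A lacI gene with its own promoter supplies repressor. Short remnants of the tetracycline resistance gene are annotated as backbone carry-over and are not functional markers.

The expression cassette consists of a T7 promoter with an adjacent lac operator and the T7 gene 10 ribosome binding site, so expression is IPTG-inducible in hosts that provide T7 RNA polymerase, and it ends at a T7 terminator. Downstream of the RBS sits a placeholder containing a ccdA fragment and a complete ccdB toxin gene. According to the stated purpose, this stuffer is bounded by AGGA and TTCC Golden Gate overhangs. When an insert replaces it, loss of the gyrase-poisoning CcdB gives counter-selection against uncut parental vector in ccdB-sensitive strains.

The record indicates that the cloned sequence is joined in frame through a GS linker to a C-terminal module named C4-71-8, followed by a SNAC element and a 6xHis tag. The His tag matches the annotated histidine-tag fragment. The record does not explain C4-71-8; SNAC usually denotes a sequence allowing nickel-assisted chemical cleavage of the tag. The annotated insulin signal and SET1 fragments are short partial matches, probably incidental. The associated publication concerns scaling up experimental characterization of designed proteins, consistent with use in parallel cloning and purification.
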