Features (pLannotate 1.2.2; 21 found; start..end, strand, type, name):
    264..282     +  promoter       T7 promoter: promoter for bacteriophage T7 RNA polymerase
    283..307     +  protein_bind   lac operator: The lac repressor binds to the lac operator to inhibit transcription in E. coli. This inhibition can be relieved by adding lactose or isopropyl-β-D-thiogalactopyranoside (IPTG). lac repressor encoded by lacI
    322..344     +  RBS            RBS: efficient ribosome binding site from bacteriophage T7 gene 10 (Olins and Rangwala, 1989)
    367..438     +  CDS            ccdA (fragment): CCDA_ECO57 - Also known as H, letA. Experimental evidence at protein level: Swiss-Prot protein existence level 1. Antitoxin component of a type II toxin-antitoxin (TA) system which inhibits the post-segregational killing (PSK) of plasmid-free cells, also referred to as a plasmid addiction system. Binds to and blocks the activity of CcdB; will also remove bound CcdB protein from the CcdB-GyrA complex by forming a CcdA-CcdB complex, a process termed rejuvenation. Functions as a transcriptional corepressor for the ccdAB operon, repression also requires CcdB (By similarity). From Escherichia coli
    472..774     +  CDS            ccdB: CCDB_ECOLI - Also known as G, letB, letD. Experimental evidence at protein level: Swiss-Prot protein existence level 1. Toxic component of a type II toxin-antitoxin (TA) system, functioning in plasmid maintainence. Responsible for the post- segregational killing (PSK) of plasmid-free cells, also referred to as a plasmid addiction system. Half-life of over 2 hours. Cell killing by CcdB is accompanied by filamentation, defects in chromosome and plasmid segregation, defects in cell division, formation of anucleate cells, decreased DNA synthesis and plasmid loss. Interferes with the activity of DN
    984..1000    +  sig_peptide    insulin signal sequence (fragment): signal sequence of human preproinsulin
   1426..1444    +  CDS            9xHis (fragment): 9xHis affinity tag
   1457..1506    +  CDS            SET1 (fragment): solubility-enhancement tag derived from T7 phage gene 10B
   1514..1561    +  terminator     T7 terminator: transcription terminator for bacteriophage T7 RNA polymerase
   1598..2026    +  rep_origin     f1 ori (sequence partly withheld): f1 bacteriophage origin of replication; arrow indicates direction of (+) strand synthesis
   2079..2136    +  promoter       AmpR promoter (fragment): bla
   2145..2960    -  CDS            KanR: aminoglycoside phosphotransferase; aph(3')-Ia; confers resistance to kanamycin in bacteria or G418 (Geneticin®) in eukaryotes
   3082..3670    +  rep_origin     ori: high-copy-number ColE1/pMB1/pBR322/pUC origin of replication
   3856..3995    -  misc_feature   bom: basis of mobility region from pBR322
   4097..4288    -  CDS            rop: Rop protein, which maintains plasmids at low copy number; rop
   4305..4685    +  CDS            YPB1_ECOLX: Protein predicted: Swiss-Prot protein existence level 4. From Escherichia coli.
   4757..5048    -  CDS            TcR (fragment): tetracycline efflux protein; tet; confers resistance to tetracycline
   5063..5084    -  protein_bind   CAP binding site: CAP binding activates transcription in the presence of cAMP. E. coli catabolite activator protein
   5097..6179    -  CDS            lacI: lac repressor; lacI; The lac repressor binds to the lac operator to inhibit transcription in E. coli. This inhibition can be relieved by adding lactose or isopropyl-β-D-thiogalactopyranoside (IPTG).
   6180..6257    -  promoter       lacI promoter: lacI
   6265..238     -  CDS            TcR (fragment) (across the origin): tetracycline efflux protein; tet; confers resistance to tetracycline
>Addgene plasmid #247419 | cwby0069 | addgene full sequence | sequence record 493180 | Addgene NGS Result
CAGTAGTAGGTTGAGGCCGTTGAGCACCGCCGCCGCAAGGAATGGTGCATGCAAGGAGATGGCGCCCAAC
AGTCCCCCGGCCACGGGGCCTGCCACCATACCCACGCCGAAACAAGCGCTCATGAGCCCGAAGTGGCGAG
CCCGATCTTCCCCATCGGTGATGTCGGCGATATAGGCGCCAGCAACCGCACCTGTGGCGCCGGTGATGCC
GGCCACGATGCGTCCGGCGTAGAGGATCGAGATCGATCTCGATCCCGCGAAATTAATACGACTCACTATA
GGGGAATTGTGAGCGGATAACAATTCCCCTCTAGAAATAATTTTGTTTAACTTTAAGAAGGAGATATACA
TATGTCAGGAGGAGACCGAAAGCGTATTACAGTGACAGTTGACAGCGACAGCTATCAGTTGCTCAAGGCA
TATATGATGTCAATATCTCCGGTCTGGTATGCACAACCAAGAATGAAGCCCATGCAGTTTAAGGTTTACA
CCTATAAAAGAGAGAGCCGTTATCGTCTGTTTGTGGATGTACAGAGTGATATTATTGACACGCCCGGGCG
ACGGATGGTGATCCCCCTGGCCAGTGCACGTCTGCTGTCAGATAAAGTCTCCCGTGAACTTTACCCGGTG
GTGCATATCGGGGATGAAAGCTGGCGCATGATGACCACCGATATGGCCAGTGTGCCGGTTTCCGTTATCG
GGGAAGAAGTGGCTGATCTCAGCCACCGCGAAAATGACATCAAAAACGCCATTAACCTGATGTTCTGGGG
AATATGAACGGTCTCGTTCCGGTCCGGAAGAAATTCTGGAACGCGCCCGCGAAAGCCTGGAACGTGCGCG
CGAAGCGAGCGAACGCGGCGATGAAGAAGAATTTCGCAAAGCGGCGGAAAAGGCGCTGGAACTGGCCAAA
CGTCTGGTGGAACAGGCGAAGAAAGAAGGGGATCCGTGGATGGTGATGTGGGCGGCCCTGGTGGCCCTGT
GGGTGGCGCTGCTGGCGCTGCGCAACGGTGATAAAGAGGTGTTCAAGAAAGCGGCCGAAAGCGCCCTGGA
AGTGGCGAAACGCTTAGTGGAAGTGGCGTCAAAAGAAGGTGATCCGGAAATGGTGCTGCTGGCGGCGTGG
GTTGCGCTGTTTGTGGCGTGGCTGGCGTGGCTGTTTGGCGATAAAGAAGTGTTTAAGAAAGCCGCGGAAA
GCGCGCTGGAAGTTGCGAAACGCCTGGTTGAAGTGGCCAGCAAAGAAGGCGATCCGGAACTGGTGGAAGA
AGCGGCGAAAGTGGCAGAAGAAGTTGAGAAACTGGCGGAGAAACAGGGCGACGAAGAAGTGCGCGAGAAA
GCGTGGGAAACCTGGATGGAAGTGTGGCTGCTGTGGCTGGAAGTGCGTCTGCGTAAAGGCGGCGGCGGAT
CAGGCAGCCATCATTGGGGCAGCACCCACCACCACCACCACCACTAATGAGATCCGGCTGCTAACAAAGC
CCGAAAGGAAGCTGAGTTGGCTGCTGCCACCGCTGAGCAATAACTAGCATAACCCCTTGGGGCCTCTAAA
CGGGTCTTGAGGGGTTTTTTGCTGAAAGGAGGAACTATATCCGGATTGGCGAATGGG
[124 nt withheld, positions 1598-1721]
C
[91 nt withheld, positions 1723-1813]
A
[49 nt withheld, positions 1815-1863]
CCTTTGACGTTGGAGTCCACGTTCTTT
[37 nt withheld, positions 1891-1927]
ACCCTATCTCGGTCTATTCTTTTGATTTATAAGGGATTTTGCCGATTTCGGCCTATTGGTTAAAAAATGA
GCTGATTTAACAAAAATTTAACGCGAATTTTAACAAAATATTAACGCTTACAATTTAGGTGGCACTTTTC
GGGGAAATGTGCGCGGAACCCCTATTTGTTTATTTTTCTAAATACATTCAAATATGTATCCGCTCATGAA
TTAATTCTTAGAAAAACTCATCGAGCATCAAATGAAACTGCAATTTATTCATATCAGGATTATCAATACC
ATATTTTTGAAAAAGCCGTTTCTGTAATGAAGGAGAAAACTCACCGAGGCAGTTCCATAGGATGGCAAGA
TCCTGGTATCGGTCTGCGATTCCGACTCGTCCAACATCAATACAACCTATTAATTTCCCCTCGTCAAAAA
TAAGGTTATCAAGTGAGAAATCACCATGAGTGACGACTGAATCCGGTGAGAATGGCAAAAGTTTATGCAT
TTCTTTCCAGACTTGTTCAACAGGCCAGCCATTACGCTCGTCATCAAAATCACTCGCATCAACCAAACCG
TTATTCATTCGTGATTGCGCCTGAGCGAGACGAAATACGCGATCGCTGTTAAAAGGACAATTACAAACAG
GAATCGAATGCAACCGGCGCAGGAACACTGCCAGCGCATCAACAATATTTTCACCTGAATCAGGATATTC
TTCTAATACCTGGAATGCTGTTTTCCCGGGGATCGCAGTGGTGAGTAACCATGCATCATCAGGAGTACGG
ATAAAATGCTTGATGGTCGGAAGAGGCATAAATTCCGTCAGCCAGTTTAGTCTGACCATCTCATCTGTAA
CATCATTGGCAACGCTACCTTTGCCATGTTTCAGAAACAACTCTGGCGCATCGGGCTTCCCATACAATCG
ATAGATTGTCGCACCTGATTGCCCGACATTATCGCGAGCCCATTTATACCCATATAAATCAGCATCCATG
TTGGAATTTAATCGCGGCCTAGAGCAAGACGTTTCCCGTTGAATATGGCTCATAACACCCCTTGTATTAC
TGTTTATGTAAGCAGACAGTTTTATTGTTCATGACCAAAATCCCTTAACGTGAGTTTTCGTTCCACTGAG
CGTCAGACCCCGTAGAAAAGATCAAAGGATCTTCTTGAGATCCTTTTTTTCTGCGCGTAATCTGCTGCTT
GCAAACAAAAAAACCACCGCTACCAGCGGTGGTTTGTTTGCCGGATCAAGAGCTACCAACTCTTTTTCCG
AAGGTAACTGGCTTCAGCAGAGCGCAGATACCAAATACTGTCCTTCTAGTGTAGCCGTAGTTAGGCCACC
ACTTCAAGAACTCTGTAGCACCGCCTACATACCTCGCTCTGCTAATCCTGTTACCAGTGGCTGCTGCCAG
TGGCGATAAGTCGTGTCTTACCGGGTTGGACTCAAGACGATAGTTACCGGATAAGGCGCAGCGGTCGGGC
TGAACGGGGGGTTCGTGCACACAGCCCAGCTTGGAGCGAACGACCTACACCGAACTGAGATACCTACAGC
GTGAGCTATGAGAAAGCGCCACGCTTCCCGAAGGGAGAAAGGCGGACAGGTATCCGGTAAGCGGCAGGGT
CGGAACAGGAGAGCGCACGAGGGAGCTTCCAGGGGGAAACGCCTGGTATCTTTATAGTCCTGTCGGGTTT
CGCCACCTCTGACTTGAGCGTCGATTTTTGTGATGCTCGTCAGGGGGGCGGAGCCTATGGAAAAACGCCA
GCAACGCGGCCTTTTTACGGTTCCTGGCCTTTTGCTGGCCTTTTGCTCACATGTTCTTTCCTGCGTTATC
CCCTGATTCTGTGGATAACCGTATTACCGCCTTTGAGTGAGCTGATACCGCTCGCCGCAGCCGAACGACC
GAGCGCAGCGAGTCAGTGAGCGAGGAAGCGGAAGAGCGCCTGATGCGGTATTTTCTCCTTACGCATCTGT
GCGGTATTTCACACCGCAATGGTGCACTCTCAGTACAATCTGCTCTGATGCCGCATAGTTAAGCCAGTAT
ACACTCCGCTATCGCTACGTGACTGGGTCATGGCTGCGCCCCGACACCCGCCAACACCCGCTGACGCGCC
CTGACGGGCTTGTCTGCTCCCGGCATCCGCTTACAGACAAGCTGTGACCGTCTCCGGGAGCTGCATGTGT
CAGAGGTTTTCACCGTCATCACCGAAACGCGCGAGGCAGCTGCGGTAAAGCTCATCAGCGTGGTCGTGAA
GCGATTCACAGATGTCTGCCTGTTCATCCGCGTCCAGCTCGTTGAGTTTCTCCAGAAGCGTTAATGTCTG
GCTTCTGATAAAGCGGGCCATGTTAAGGGCGGTTTTTTCCTGTTTGGTCACTGATGCCTCCGTGTAAGGG
GGATTTCTGTTCATGGGGGTAATGATACCGATGAAACGAGAGAGGATGCTCACGATACGGGTTACTGATG
ATGAACATGCCCGGTTACTGGAACGTTGTGAGGGTAAACAACTGGCGGTATGGATGCGGCGGGACCAGAG
AAAAATCACTCAGGGTCAATGCCAGCGCTTCGTTAATACAGATGTAGGTGTTCCACAGGGTAGCCAGCAG
CATCCTGCGATGCAGATCCGGAACATAATGGTGCAGGGCGCTGACTTCCGCGTTTCCAGACTTTACGAAA
CACGGAAACCGAAGACCATTCATGTTGTTGCTCAGGTCGCAGACGTTTTGCAGCAGCAGTCGCTTCACGT
TCGCTCGCGTATCGGTGATTCATTCTGCTAACCAGTAAGGCAACCCCGCCAGCCTAGCCGGGTCCTCAAC
GACAGGAGCACGATCATGCGCACCCGTGGGGCCGCCATGCCGGCGATAATGGCCTGCTTCTCGCCGAAAC
GTTTGGTGGCGGGACCAGTGACGAAGGCTTGAGCGAGGGCGTGCAAGATTCCGAATACCGCAAGCGACAG
GCCGATCATCGTCGCGCTCCAGCGAAAGCGGTCCTCGCCGAAAATGACCCAGAGCGCTGCCGGCACCTGT
CCTACGAGTTGCATGATAAAGAAGACAGTCATAAGTGCGGCGACGATAGTCATGCCCCGCGCCCACCGGA
AGGAGCTGACTGGGTTGAAGGCTCTCAAGGGCATCGGTCGAGATCCCGGTGCCTAATGAGTGAGCTAACT
TACATTAATTGCGTTGCGCTCACTGCCCGCTTTCCAGTCGGGAAACCTGTCGTGCCAGCTGCATTAATGA
ATCGGCCAACGCGCGGGGAGAGGCGGTTTGCGTATTGGGCGCCAGGGTGGTTTTTCTTTTCACCAGTGAG
ACGGGCAACAGCTGATTGCCCTTCACCGCCTGGCCCTGAGAGAGTTGCAGCAAGCGGTCCACGCTGGTTT
GCCCCAGCAGGCGAAAATCCTGTTTGATGGTGGTTAACGGCGGGATATAACATGAGCTGTCTTCGGTATC
GTCGTATCCCACTACCGAGATGTCCGCACCAACGCGCAGCCCGGACTCGGTAATGGCGCGCATTGCGCCC
AGCGCCATCTGATCGTTGGCAACCAGCATCGCAGTGGGAACGATGCCCTCATTCAGCATTTGCATGGTTT
GTTGAAAACCGGACATGGCACTCCAGTCGCCTTCCCGTTCCGCTATCGGCTGAATTTGATTGCGAGTGAG
ATATTTATGCCAGCCAGCCAGACGCAGACGCGCCGAGACAGAACTTAATGGGCCCGCTAACAGCGCGATT
TGCTGGTGACCCAATGCGACCAGATGCTCCACGCCCAGTCGCGTACCGTCTTCATGGGAGAAAATAATAC
TGTTGATGGGTGTCTGGTCAGAGACATCAAGAAATAACGCCGGAACATTAGTGCAGGCAGCTTCCACAGC
AATGGCATCCTGGTCATCCAGCGGATAGTTAATGATCAGCCCACTGACGCGTTGCGCGAGAAGATTGTGC
ACCGCCGCTTTACAGGCTTCGACGCCGCTTCGTTCTACCATCGACACCACCACGCTGGCACCCAGTTGAT
CGGCGCGAGATTTAATCGCCGCGACAATTTGCGACGGCGCGTGCAGGGCCAGACTGGAGGTGGCAACGCC
AATCAGCAACGACTGTTTGCCCGCCAGTTGTTGTGCCACGCGGTTGGGAATGTAATTCAGCTCCGCCATC
GCCGCTTCCACTTTTTCCCGCGTTTTCGCAGAAACGTGGCTGGCCTGGTTCACCACGCGGGAAACGGTCT
GATAAGAGACACCGGCATACTCTGCGACATCGTATAACGTTACTGGTTTCACATTCACCACCCTGAATTG
ACTCTCTTCCGGGCGCTATCATGCCATACCGCGAAAGGTTTTGCGCCATTCGATGGTGTCCGGGATCTCG
ACGCTCTCCCTTATGCGACTCCTGCATTAGGAAGCAGCC
